Addgene plasmid #86187: pICSL1P1_AtU626
Purpose: (Empty Backbone) U626 Guide acceptor
Depositing lab: Mark Youles. Depositing organization: Sainsbury Laboratory, Norwich.
Backbone
  Vector backbone: pICSL47732
  Vector type: CRISPR
  Selectable markers: RFP
Growth in bacteria
  Bacterial resistance: Ampicillin, 100 μg/mL
  Growth temperature: 37°C
  Growth strain: DH5alpha
  Copy number: High Copy
Gene/Insert
  Gene/Insert name: None
Terms and licenses: Academic/Nonprofit Terms; Industry Terms: Not Available to Industry
How to cite: pICSL1P1_AtU626 was a gift from Mark Youles (Addgene plasmid # 86187 ; http://n2t.net/addgene:86187 ; RRID:Addgene_86187)
