[The description below was written by a language model from this plasmid's Addgene catalogue record and pLannotate feature annotations shown in this document.]
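Description:
pICSL1P1_AtU626 is an empty CRISPR guide-acceptor plasmid built on the pICSL47732 backbone and intended for assembling single guide RNA expression units driven by an Arabidopsis U6-26 type promoter. It is propagated in E. coli as a high-copy plasmid under ampicillin selection (AmpR with its bla promoter). It carries two replication systems. One is a ColE1/pUC-type origin. The other is the broad-host-range incP oriV together with the trfA replication initiator gene, an arrangement typical of binary vectors that can also be maintained in Agrobacterium. Nopaline-type left and right T-DNA border repeats flank the cargo region, so whatever is assembled between them sits in a T-DNA context suitable for plant delivery.

Between the borders, the annotated order is an AtU6 promoter fragment, then a bacterial mRFP1 cassette, then the Streptococcus pyogenes Cas9 gRNA scaffold. The mRFP1 cassette consists of a lacI fragment, CAP binding site, lac promoter and lac operator, followed by the mRFP1 coding sequence and the rrnB T1 and T7Te terminators. This layout indicates that the RFP cassette is a visual dropout marker, which matches the catalogue listing of RFP as the selectable marker. Replacing the cassette with a spacer sequence would place the guide directly between the plant Pol III promoter and the scaffold, and correct clones would appear as non-red colonies. The record does not state which restriction sites or cloning method are used for the exchange, and no insert or Cas9 gene is present. Short attB2 and TetR fragments are also annotated and appear to be backbone remnants.
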