Features (pLannotate 1.2.2; 18 found; start..end, strand, type, name):
      1..675     +  CDS            mRFP1: mRFP1 is a basic (constitutively fluorescent) red fluorescent protein published in 2002, derived from Discosoma sp.. It is reported to be a somewhat slowly-maturing monomer with low acid sensitivity.
    723..794     +  terminator     rrnB T1 terminator: transcription terminator T1 from the E. coli rrnB gene
    810..837     +  terminator     T7Te terminator: phage T7 early transcription terminator
    851..926     +  misc_RNA       gRNA scaffold: guide RNA scaffold for the Streptococcus pyogenes CRISPR/Cas9 system
    938..959     -  protein_bind   attB2 (fragment): mutant version of attB; recombination site for the Gateway® BP reaction BP Clonase™
   1013..1037    +  misc_feature   RB T-DNA repeat: right border repeat from nopaline C58 T-DNA
   1149..1169    -  CDS            TetR (fragment): tetracycline resistance regulatory protein; tetR
   1196..2341    -  CDS            trfA: TRFA_ECOLX - Experimental evidence at protein level: Swiss-Prot protein existence level 1. Also involved in plasmid copy number control, promoting intermolecular coupling of protein bound iterons at oriV, which inhibits replication initiation. From Escherichia coli.
   2677..3265    -  rep_origin     ori: high-copy-number ColE1/pMB1/pBR322/pUC origin of replication
   3436..4296    -  CDS            AmpR: β-lactamase; bla; confers resistance to ampicillin, carbenicillin, and related antibiotics
   4297..4401    -  promoter       AmpR promoter: bla
   4488..5119    -  rep_origin     oriV: incP origin of replication
   5211..5235    +  misc_feature   LB T-DNA repeat: left border repeat from nopaline C58 T-DNA
   5477..5493    +  promoter       AtU6 promoter (fragment): consensus promoter from the three Arabidopsis U6 snRNA genes (Waibel and Filipowicz, 1990; Nekrasov et al., 2013)
   5562..5649    +  CDS            lacI (fragment): lac repressor; lacI; The lac repressor binds to the lac operator to inhibit transcription in E. coli. This inhibition can be relieved by adding lactose or isopropyl-β-D-thiogalactopyranoside (IPTG).
   5662..5683    +  protein_bind   CAP binding site: CAP binding activates transcription in the presence of cAMP. E. coli catabolite activator protein
   5698..5728    +  promoter       lac promoter: promoter for the E. coli lac operon
   5736..5752    +  protein_bind   lac operator: The lac repressor binds to the lac operator to inhibit transcription in E. coli. This inhibition can be relieved by adding lactose or isopropyl-β-D-thiogalactopyranoside (IPTG). lac repressor encoded by lacI
>Addgene plasmid #86187 | pICSL1P1_AtU626 | addgene full sequence | sequence record 192856 | Addgene NGS Result
ATGGCTTCCTCCGAGGACGTTATCAAAGAGTTCATGCGTTTCAAAGTTCGTATGGAAGGTTCCGTTAACG
GTCACGAGTTCGAAATCGAAGGTGAAGGTGAAGGTCGTCCGTACGAAGGTACCCAGACCGCTAAACTGAA
AGTTACCAAAGGTGGTCCGCTGCCGTTCGCTTGGGACATCCTGTCCCCGCAGTTCCAGTACGGTTCCAAA
GCTTACGTTAAACACCCGGCTGACATCCCGGACTACCTGAAACTGTCCTTCCCGGAAGGTTTCAAATGGG
AACGTGTTATGAACTTCGAGGACGGTGGTGTTGTTACCGTTACCCAGGACTCCTCCCTGCAAGACGGTGA
GTTCATCTACAAAGTTAAACTGCGTGGTACCAACTTCCCGTCCGACGGTCCGGTTATGCAGAAAAAAACC
ATGGGTTGGGAAGCTTCCACCGAACGTATGTACCCGGAGGACGGTGCTCTGAAAGGTGAAATCAAAATGC
GTCTGAAACTGAAAGACGGTGGTCACTACGACGCTGAAGTTAAAACCACCTACATGGCTAAAAAACCGGT
TCAGCTGCCGGGTGCTTACAAAACCGACATCAAACTGGACATCACCTCCCACAACGAGGACTACACCATC
GTTGAACAGTACGAACGTGCTGAAGGTCGTCACTCCACCGGTGCTTAATAACGCTGATAGTGCTAGTGTA
GATCGCTACTAGAGCCAGGCATCAAATAAAACGAAAGGCTCAGTCGAAAGACTGGGCCTTTCGTTTTATC
TGTTGTTTGTCGGTGAACGCTCTCTACTAGAGTCACACTGGCTCACCTTCGGGTGGGCCTTTCTGCGTTT
ATACGTCTCAGTTTTAGAGCTAGAAATAGCAAGTTAAAATAAGGCTAGTCCGTTATCAACTTGAAAAAGT
GGCACCGAGTCGGTGCTTTTTTTCTAGACCCAGCTTTCTTGTACAAAGTTGGCATTACGCTGCAATTGTC
TTCTGCACGAAGTGGTTTAAACTATCAGTGTTTGACAGGATATATTGGCGGGTAAACCTAAGAGAAAAGA
GCGTTTATTAGAATAATCGGATATTTAAAAGGGCGTGAAAAGGTTTATCCGTTCGTCCATTTGTATGTGC
ATGCCAACCACAGGGTTCCCCAGATCAGGCGCTGGCTGCTGAACCCCCAGCCGGAACTGACCCCACAAGG
CCCTAGCGTTTGCAATGCACCAGGTCATCATTGACCCAGGCGTGTTCCACCAGGCCGCTGCCTCGCAACT
CTTCGCAGGCTTCGCCGACCTGCTCGCGCCACTTCTTCACGCGGGTGGAATCCGATCCGCACATGAGGCG
GAAGGTTTCCAGCTTGAGCGGGTACGGCTCCCGGTGCGAGCTGAAATAGTCGAACATCCGTCGGGCCGTC
GGCGACAGCTTGCGGTACTTCTCCCATATGAATTTCGTGTAGTGGTCGCCAGCAAACAGCACGACGATTT
CCTCGTCGATCAGGACCTGGCAACGGGACGTTTTCTTGCCACGGTCCAGGACGCGGAAGCGGTGCAGCAG
CGACACCGATTCCAGGTGCCCAACGCGGTCGGACGTGAAGCCCATCGCCGTCGCCTGTAGGCGCGACAGG
CATTCCTCGGCCTTCGTGTAATACCGGCCATTGATCGACCAGCCCAGGTCCTGGCAAAGCTCGTAGAACG
TGAAGGTGATCGGCTCGCCGATAGGGGTGCGCTTCGCGTACTCCAACACCTGCTGCCACACCAGTTCGTC
ATCGTCGGCCCGCAGCTCGACGCCGGTGTAGGTGATCTTCACGTCCTTGTTGACGTGGAAAATGACCTTG
TTTTGCAGCGCCTCGCGCGGGATTTTCTTGTTGCGCGTGGTGAACAGGGCAGAGCGGGCCGTGTCGTTTG
GCATCGCTCGCATCGTGTCCGGCCACGGCGCAATATCGAACAAGGAAAGCTGCATTTCCTTGATCTGCTG
CTTCGTGTGTTTCAGCAACGCGGCCTGCTTGGCCTCGCTGACCTGTTTTGCCAGGTCCTCGCCGGCGGTT
TTTCGCTTCTTGGTCGTCATAGTTCCTCGCGTGTCGATGGTCATCGACTTCGCCAAACCTGCCGCCTCCT
GTTCAAGACGACGCGAACGCTCCACGGCGGCCGATGGCGCGGGCAGGGCAGGGGGAGCCAGTTGCACGCT
GTCGCGCTCGATCTTGGCCGTAGCTTGCTGGACCATCGAGCCGACGGACTGGAAGGTTTCGCGGGGCGCA
CGCATGACGGTGCGGCTTGCGATGGTTTCGGCATCCTCGGCGGAAAACCCCGCGTCGATCAGTTCTTGCC
TGTATGCCTTCCGGTCAAACGTCCGATTCATTCACCCTCCTTGCGGGATTGCCCCGACTCACGCCGGGGC
AATGTGCCCTTATTCCTGATTTGACCCGCCTGGTGCCTTGGTGTCCAGATAATCCACCTTATCGGCAATG
AAGTCGGTCCCGTAGACCGTCTGGCCGTCCTTCTCGTACTTGGTATTCCGAATCTTGCCCTGCACGAATA
CCAGCGACCCCTTGCCCAAATACTTGCCGTGGGCCTCGGCCTGAGAGCCAAAACACTTGATGCGGAAGAA
GTCGGTGCGCTCCTGCTTGTCGCCGGCATCGTTGCGCCACATCTAGGATCTGCCAGGAACCGTAAAAAGG
CCGCGTTGCTGGCGTTTTTCCATAGGCTCCGCCCCCCTGACGAGCATCACAAAAATCGACGCTCAAGTCA
GAGGTGGCGAAACCCGACAGGACTATAAAGATACCAGGCGTTTCCCCCTGGAAGCTCCCTCGTGCGCTCT
CCTGTTCCGACCCTGCCGCTTACCGGATACCTGTCCGCCTTTCTCCCTTCGGGAAGCGTGGCGCTTTCTC
ATAGCTCACGCTGTAGGTATCTCAGTTCGGTGTAGGTCGTTCGCTCCAAGCTGGGCTGTGTGCACGAACC
CCCCGTTCAGCCCGACCGCTGCGCCTTATCCGGTAACTATCGTCTTGAGTCCAACCCGGTAAGACACGAC
TTATCGCCACTGGCAGCAGCCACTGGTAACAGGATTAGCAGAGCGAGGTATGTAGGCGGTGCTACAGAGT
TCTTGAAGTGGTGGCCTAACTACGGCTACACTAGAAGAACAGTATTTGGTATCTGCGCTCTGCTGAAGCC
AGTTACCTTCGGAAAAAGAGTTGGTAGCTCTTGATCCGGCAAACAAACCACCGCTGGTAGCGGTGGTTTT
TTTGTTTGCAAGCAGCAGATTACGCGCAGAAAAAAAGGATCTCAAGAAGATCCTTTGATCTTTTCTACGG
GGTCTGACGCTCAGTGGAACGAAAACTCACGTTAAGGGATTTTGGTCATGAGATTATCAAAAAGGATCTT
CACCTAGATCCTTTTAAATTAAAAATGAAGTTTTAAATCAATCTAAAGTATATATGAGTAAACTTGGTCT
GACAGTTACCAATGCTTAATCAGTGAGGCACCTATCTCAGCGATCTGTCTATTTCGTTCATCCATAGTTG
CCTGACTCCCCGTCGTGTAGATAACTACGATACGGGAGGGCTTACCATCTGGCCCCAGTGCTGCAATGAT
ACCGCGAGAACCACGCTCACCGGCTCCAGATTTATCAGCAATAAACCAGCCAGCCGGAAGGGCCGAGCGC
AGAAGTGGTCCTGCAACTTTATCCGCCTCCATCCAGTCTATTAATTGTTGCCGGGAAGCTAGAGTAAGTA
GTTCGCCAGTTAATAGTTTGCGCAACGTTGTTGCCATTGCTACAGGCATCGTGGTGTCACGCTCGTCGTT
TGGTATGGCTTCATTCAGCTCCGGTTCCCAACGATCAAGGCGAGTTACATGATCCCCCATGTTGTGCAAA
AAAGCGGTTAGCTCCTTCGGTCCTCCGATCGTTGTCAGAAGTAAGTTGGCCGCAGTGTTATCACTCATGG
TTATGGCAGCACTGCATAATTCTCTTACTGTCATGCCATCCGTAAGATGCTTTTCTGTGACTGGTGAGTA
CTCAACCAAGTCATTCTGAGAATAGTGTATGCGGCGACCGAGTTGCTCTTGCCCGGCGTCAATACGGGAT
AATACCGCGCCACATAGCAGAACTTTAAAAGTGCTCATCATTGGAAAACGTTCTTCGGGGCGAAAACTCT
CAAGGATCTTACCGCTGTTGAGATCCAGTTCGATGTAACCCACTCGTGCACCCAACTGATCTTCAGCATC
TTTTACTTTCACCAGCGTTTCTGGGTGAGCAAAAACAGGAAGGCAAAATGCCGCAAAAAAGGGAATAAGG
GCGACACGGAAATGTTGAATACTCATACTCTTCCTTTTTCAATATTATTGAAGCATTTATCAAGGTTATT
GTCTCATGAGCGGATACATATTTGAATGTATTTAGAAAAATAAACAAATAGGGGTTCCGCGCACGAATTG
GCCAGCGCTGCCATTTTTGGGGTGAGGCCGTTCGCGGCCGAGGGGCGCAGCCCCTGGGGGGATGGGAGGC
CCGCGTTAGCGGGCCGGGAGGGTTCGAGAAGGGGGGGCACCCCCCTTCGGCGTGCGCGGTCACGCGCACA
GGGCGCAGCCCTGGTTAAAAACAAGGTTTATAAATATTGGTTTAAAAGCAGGTTAAAAGACAGGTTAGCG
GTGGCCGAAAAACGGGCGGAAACCCTTGCAAATGCTGGATTTTCTGCCTGTGGACAGCCCCTCAAATGTC
AATAGGTGCGCCCCTCATCTGTCAGCACTCTGCCCCTCAAGTGTCAAGGATCGCGCCCCTCATCTGTCAG
TAGTCGCGCCCCTCAAGTGTCAATACCGCAGGGCACTTATCCCCAGGCTTGTCCACATCATCTGTGGGAA
ACTCGCGTAAAATCAGGCGTTTTCGCCGATTTGCGAGGCTGGCCAGCTCCACGTCGCCGGCCGAAATCGA
GCCTGCCCCTCATCTGTCAACGCCGCGCCGGGTGAGTCGGCCCCTCAAGTGTCAACGTCCGCCCCTCATC
TGTCAGTGAGGGCCAAGTTTTCCGCGAGGTATCCACAACGCCGGCGGCCGCGGTGTCTCGCACACGGCTT
CGACGGCGTTTCTGGCGCGTTTGCAGGGCCATAGACGGCCGCCAGCCCAGCGGCGAGGGCAACCAGCCCG
GTGAGCGTCGCAAAGGAGATCCTGATCTGACTGATGGGCTGCCTGTATCGAGTGGTGATTTTGTGCCGAG
CTGCCGGTCGGGGAGCTGTTGGCTGGCTGGTGGCAGGATATATTGTGGTGTAAACAAATTGACGCTTAGA
CAACTTAATAACACATTGCGGACGTTTTTAATGTACTGGGGTGGATGCAGTGGGCCCCACTCTGTGAAGA
CAATGCCGAATTCGGATCCGGAGCATCTTCATTCTTAAGATATGAAGATAATCTTCAAAAGGCCCCTGGG
AATCTGAAAGAAGAGAAGCAGGCCCATTTATATGGGAAAGAACAATAGTATTTCTTATATAGGCCCATTT
AAGTTGAAAACAATCTTCAAAAGTCCCACATCGCTTAGATAAGAAAACGAAGCTGAGTTTATATACAGCT
AGAGTCGAAGTAGTGATTGTGAGACGGATATCAATACGCAAACCGCCTCTCCCCGCGCGTTGGCCGATTC
ATTAATGCAGCTGGCACGACAGGTTTCCCGACTGGAAAGCGGGCAGTGAGCGCAACGCAATTAATGTGAG
TTAGCTCACTCATTAGGCACCCCAGGCTTTACACTTTATGCTTCCGGCTCGTATGTTGTGTGGAATTGTG
AGCGGATAACAATTTCACACATACTAGAGAAAGAGGAGAAATACTAG
